>Addgene plasmid #147731 | pT7-EGFP-C1-HsNot1iso2-3xmut_U | depositor full sequence | sequence record 290178 | Full Sequence
TAGTTATTAATAGTAATCAATTACGGGGTCATTAGTTCATAGCCCATATATGGAGTTCCGCGTTACATAA
CTTACGGTAAATGGCCCGCCTGGCTGACCGCCCAACGACCCCCGCCCATTGACGTCAATAATGACGTATG
TTCCCATAGTAACGCCAATAGGGACTTTCCATTGACGTCAATGGGTGGAGTATTTACGGTAAACTGCCCA
CTTGGCAGTACATCAAGTGTATCATATGCCAAGTACGCCCCCTATTGACGTCAATGACGGTAAATGGCCC
GCCTGGCATTATGCCCAGTACATGACCTTATGGGACTTTCCTACTTGGCAGTACATCTACGTATTAGTCA
TCGCTATTACCATGGTGATGCGGTTTTGGCAGTACATCAATGGGCGTGGATAGCGGTTTGACTCACGGGG
ATTTCCAAGTCTCCACCCCATTGACGTCAATGGGAGTTTGTTTTGGCACCAAAATCAACGGGACTTTCCA
AAATGTCGTAACAACTCCGCCCCATTGACGCAAATGGGCGGTAGGCGTGTACGGTGGGAGGTCTATATAA
GCAGAGCTCTCTGGCTAACTAGAGAACCCACTGCTTACTGGCTTATCGAAATTAATACGACTCACTATAG
GGAGACCCAAGCTCTAGCGCTACCGGTCGCCACCATGGTGAGCAAGGGCGAGGAGCTGTTCACCGGGGTG
GTGCCCATCCTGGTCGAGCTGGACGGCGACGTAAACGGCCACAAGTTCAGCGTGTCCGGCGAGGGCGAGG
GCGATGCCACCTACGGCAAGCTGACCCTGAAGTTCATCTGCACCACCGGCAAGCTGCCCGTGCCCTGGCC
CACCCTCGTGACCACCCTGACCTACGGCGTGCAGTGCTTCAGCCGCTACCCCGACCACATGAAGCAGCAC
GACTTCTTCAAGTCCGCCATGCCCGAAGGCTACGTCCAGGAGCGCACCATCTTCTTCAAGGACGACGGCA
ACTACAAGACCCGCGCCGAGGTGAAGTTCGAGGGCGACACCCTGGTGAACCGCATCGAGCTGAAGGGCAT
CGACTTCAAGGAGGACGGCAACATCCTGGGGCACAAGCTGGAGTACAACTACAACAGCCACAACGTCTAT
ATCATGGCCGACAAGCAGAAGAACGGCATCAAGGTGAACTTCAAGATCCGCCACAACATCGAGGACGGCA
GCGTGCAGCTCGCCGACCACTACCAGCAGAACACCCCCATCGGCGACGGCCCCGTGCTGCTGCCCGACAA
CCACTACCTGAGCACCCAGTCCGCCCTGAGCAAAGACCCCAACGAGAAGCGCGATCACATGGTCCTGCTG
GAGTTCGTGACCGCCGCCGGGATCACTCTCGGCATGGACGAGCTGTACAAGTCCGGACTCAGATCTCGAG
CTATGAATCTTGACTCGCTCTCGCTGGCCTTGTCTCAAATCAGCTACCTGGTGGACAATTTAACCAAGAA
AAATTACCGAGCCAGCCAGCAGGAAATACAGCATATTGTGAATCGGCACGGTCCTGAGGCAGACAGGCAT
TTATTACGCTGCCTATTTTCGCATGTGGATTTCAGTGGCGATGGTAAAAGCAGTGGCAAAGATTTCCATC
AGACTCAGTTTCTGATTCAGGAGTGTGCGTTGCTGATTACAAAGCCAAATTTTATCTCGACGCTGTCCTA
TGCCATTGATAATCCATTGCACTATCAGAAGAGTTTAAAGCCTGCACCCCACTTATTTGCCCAGCTGAGT
AAAGTGCTCAAATTAAGCAAAGTACAAGAGGTAATTTTTGGCCTTGCCCTGTTGAATTCTTCCAGCTCAG
ATCTTAGAGGTTTCGCTGCCCAGTTTATCAAACAGAAGCTTCCAGATCTTCTGCGTTCTTACATTGACGC
AGACGTCAGTGGAAATCAAGAAGGTGGCTTCCAAGATATAGCAATAGAGGTCCTACACCTCCTCCTCTCC
CATCTCCTCTTTGGGCAGAAGGGAGCCTTTGGAGTTGGACAAGAACAGATAGACGCTTTTCTTAAGACGC
TGCGCAGAGATTTTCCCCAAGAACGCTGTCCCGTGGTGCTCGCACCACTTTTATACCCTGAAAAACGGGA
CATTCTAATGGACAGGATCCTGCCTGATTCCGGAGGGGTAGCTAAAACCATGATGGAGAGCTCTTTGGCT
GATTTCATGCAAGAAGTAGGCTATGGCTTTTGTGCAAGTATTGAAGAATGTCGCAATATAATCGTGCAGT
TTGGTGTTCGGGAGGTCACAGCTGCCCAGGTTGCAAGGGTTTTGGGAATGATGGCTCGAACTCATTCAGG
ATTAACAGATGGCATTCCATTACAGAGTATTTCTGCTCCGGGCAGTGGGATCTGGAGTGATGGGAAAGAT
AAAAGTGATGGAGCACAGGCACACACATGGAATGTAGAAGTCTTGATTGACGTTCTTAAAGAACTGAATC
CAAGTTTGAATTTCAAGGAAGTAACTTATGAACTGGACCATCCTGGATTTCAAATTCGTGACAGTAAAGG
ACTTCATAATGTGGTTTATGGCATTCAGAGGGGTTTGGGTATGGAAGTGTTCCCAGTAGACCTCATATAT
AGACCTTGGAAACATGCTGAAGGCCAGCTCTCCTTCATTCAACATTCCCTTATAAATCCAGAGATCTTCT
GTTTTGCTGACTATCCCTGTCATACTGTTGCCACTGATATTCTGAAAGCACCACCAGAGGATGACAATCG
AGAAATTGCCACATGGAAGAGCTTGGATTTGATTGAATCTCTGCTGAGGCTTGCAGAGGTTGGGCAGTAT
GAGCAAGTCAAACAGCTCTTCAGCTTCCCTATCAAACACTGTCCAGACATGCTGGTATTGGCCTTACTAC
AAATTAACACCTCTTGGCATACCTTGCGCCATGAACTTATCTCCACTCTGATGCCAATTTTCCTTGGAAA
CCATCCTAACTCAGCTATTATTTTGCACTATGCATGGCATGGGCAGGGACAGTCTCCCTCAATTCGCCAA
CTTATCATGCATGCAATGGCAGAATGGTACATGAGAGGGGAGCAGTATGATCAGGCCAAATTGTCTCGAA
TACTTGATGTGGCCCAGGACTTGAAGGCCTTGTCAATGCTGCTAAATGGTACTCCATTTGCCTTTGTTAT
TGACCTTGCTGCACTTGCTTCACGTCGTGAATACCTCAAACTTGATAAGTGGCTCACAGATAAAATTCGA
GAGCATGGGGAGCCTTTTATCCAGGCGTGTATGACTTTTTTAAAGAGACGGTGTCCTTCTATTTTGGGCG
GACTTGCCCCAGAAAAAGACCAGCCCAAAAGTGCTCAACTTCCTCCAGAAACTTTGGCGACAATGTTGGC
CTGTCTGCAAGCTTGTGCAGGGAGTGTTTCTCAGGAGCTATCAGAAACTATCCTCACCATGGTAGCCAAT
TGCAGTAATGTTATGAATAAGGCCAGACAACCACCACCTGGAGTTATGCCAAAAGGACGTCCTCCTAGTG
CTAGCAGCTTAGATGCCATTTCTCCTGTTCAGATTGACCCTCTTGCTGGAATGACATCTCTTAGTATAGG
TGGTTCAGCTGCCCCTCACACCCAGAGTATGCAGGGTTTTCCTCCAAATTTGGGTTCTGCATTCAGTACC
CCTCAGTCACCAGCAAAAGCATTTCCACCCCTTTCAACCCCCAATCAGACCACTGCATTCAGTGGTATTG
GAGGACTTTCATCACAGCTTCCAGTAGGTGGTCTTGGCACAGGCAGCCTGACTGGTATAGGAACTGGTGC
TCTTGGACTCCCTGCAGTGAATAACGACCCTTTTGTACAGAGGAAACTGGGCACCTCTGGACTGAATCAG
CCTACATTCCAGCAGACGGACTTGTCTCAGGTGTGGCCAGAGGCAAACCAGCACTTTAGTAAAGAGATAG
ATGATGAAGCAAACAGCTATTTCCAGCGAATATATAATCATCCACCACATCCAACCATGTCTGTTGATGA
GGTATTAGAAATGCTGCAGAGATTTAAAGACTCTACTATAAAGAGGGAACGAGAAGTATTTAACTGTATG
CTAAGGAACTTGTTTGAAGAATATCGTTTTTTTCCCCAGTATCCTGATAAAGAGTTACATATAACAGCCT
GCCTATTTGGTGGTATAATTGAGAAAGGACTGGTCACTTACATGGCACTAGGTCTGGCTCTACGATATGT
TCTTGAAGCCTTACGCAAGCCTTTTGGATCCAAAATGTATTATTTCGGGATTGCTGCACTAGATAGATTT
AAAAACAGATTGAAGGACTATCCCCAGTATTGTCAGCATTTGGCTTCTATCAGTCACTTTATGCAATTTC
CACATCATTTACAGGAGTATATTGAGTATGGACAGCAGTCTAGAGATCCTCCTGTGAAAATGCAAGGCTC
TATCACAACCCCTGGAAGTATTGCACTGGCTCAGGCCCAGGCTCAGGCCCAGGTTCCAGCAAAAGCTCCT
CTTGCTGGTCAAGTTAGCACTATGGTAACCACCTCAACAACTACCACTGTTGCTAAAACGGTTACGGTCA
CCAGGCCAACTGGAGTCAGCTTTAAGAAAGATGTGCCACCTTCTATTAATACTACAAATATAGATACGTT
GCTTGTGGCCACAGATCAAACTGAGAGAATTGTGGAGCCCCCAGAAAATATCCAGGAGAAAATTGCTTTT
ATTTTCAATAATCTCTCACAGTCAAATATGACACAAAAGGTTGAAGAGCTAAAGGAAACGGTGAAAGAAG
AATTTATGCCTTGGGTTTCACAGTATCTGGTTATGAAGAGAGTCAGTATTGAGCCAAACTTTCATAGCCT
GTATTCAAACTTCCTTGACACGCTGAAGAATCCTGAATTTAACAAGATGGTTCTGAATGAGACCTACAGA
AACATTAAAGTGCTCCTGACCTCTGATAAAGCTGCAGCCAATTTCTCAGATCGTTCTTTGCTGAAGAACT
TGGGACATTGGCTAGGAATGATCACATTAGCTAAAAACAAACCCATCTTACACACTGACTTGGATGTGAA
ATCATTGCTGCTAGAGGCTTATGTTAAAGGACAACAAGAATTGCTCTATGTAGTGCCCTTTGTTGCCAAA
GTCTTAGAATCTAGCATTCGTAGTGTGGTTTTTAGGCCACCAAACCCTTGGACAATGGCAATTATGAATG
TATTAGCTGAGCTACATCAGGAGCATGACTTAAAGTTAAACTTGAAGTTTGAAATCGAGGTTCTCTGCAA
GAACCTTGCATTAGACATCAATGAGCTAAAACCTGGAAACCTCCTAAAGGATAAAGATCGCCTGAAGAAT
TTAGATGAGCAACTCTCTGCTCCAAAGAAAGATGTCAAGCAGCCAGAAGAACTCCCTCCCATCACAACCA
CAACAACTTCTACTACACCAGCTACCAACACCACTTGTACAGCCACGGTTCCACCACAGCCACAGTACAG
CTACCACGACATCAATGTCTATTCCCTTGCGGGCTTGGCACCACACATTACTCTAAATCCAACAATTCCC
TTGTTTCAGGCCCATCCACAGTTGAAGCAGTGTGTGCGTCAGGCAATTGAACGGGCTGTCCAGGAGCTGG
TCCATCCTGTGGTGGATCGATCAATTAAGATTGCCATGACTACTTGTGAGCAAATAGTCAGGAAGGATTT
TGCCCTGGATTCGGAGGAATCTCGAATGCGAATAGCAGCTCATCACATGATGCGTAACTTGACAGCTGGA
ATGGCTATGATTACATGCAGGGAACCTTTGCTCATGAGCATATCTACCAACTTAAAAAACAGTTTTGCCT
CAGCCCTTCGTACTGCTTCCCCACAACAAAGAGAAATGATGGATCAGGCAGCTGCTCAATTAGCTCAGGA
CAATTGTGAGTTGGCTTGCTGTTTTATTCAGAAGACTGCAGTAGAAAAAGCAGGCCCTGAGATGGACAAG
AGATTAGCAACTGAATTTGAGCTGAGAAAACATGCTAGGCAAGAAGGACGCAGATACTGTGATCCTGTTG
TTTTAACATATCAAGCTGAACGGATGCCAGAGCAAATCAGGCTGAAAGTTGGTGGTGTGGACCCAAAGCA
GTTGGCTGTTTACGAAGAGTTTGCACGCAATGTTCCTGGCTTCTTACCTACAAATGACTTAAGTCAGCCC
ACGGGATTTTTAGCCCAGCCCATGAAGCAAGCTTGGGCAACAGATGATGTAGCTCAGATTTATGATAAGT
GTATTACAGAACTGGAGCAACATCTACATGCCATCCCACCAACTTTGGCCATGAACCCTCAAGCTCAGGC
TCTTCGAAGTCTCTTGGAGGTTGTAGTTTTATCTCGAAACTCTCGGGATGCCATAGCTGCTCTTGGATTG
CTCCAAAAGGCTGTAGAGGGCTTACTAGATGCCACAAGTGGTGCTGATGCTGACCTTCTGCTGCGCTACA
GGGAATGCCACCTCTTGGTCCTAAAAGCTCTGCAGGATGGCCGGGCATATGGGTCTCCATGGTGCAACAA
ACAGATCACAAGGTGCCTAATTGAATGTCGAGATGAATATAAATATAATGTGGAGGCTGTGGAGCTGCTA
ATTCGCAATCATTTGGTTAATATGCAGCAGTATGATCTTCACCTAGCGCAGTCAATGGAGAATGGCTTAA
ACTACATGGCTGTGGCATTTGCTATGCAGTTAGTAAAAATCCTGCTGGTGGATGAAAGGAGTGTTGCTCA
TGTTACTGAGGCAGATCTGTTCCACACCATTGAAACCCTCATGAGGATTAATGCTCATTCCAGAGGCAAT
GCTCCAGAAGGATTGCCCCAGCTGATGGAAGTAGTGCGATCCAACTATGAAGCAATGATTGATCGTGCTC
ATGGAGGCCCAAACTTTATGATGCATTCTGGGATCTCTCAAGCCTCAGAGTATGATGACCCTCCAGGCCT
GAGGGAGAAGGCAGAGTATCTTCTGAGGGAATGGGTGAATCTCTACCATTCAGCAGCAGCTGGCCGCGAC
AGTACCAAAGCTTTCTCTGCATTTGTTGGACAGATGCACCAGCAAGGAATACTGAAGACCGATGATCTCA
TAACAAGGTTCTTTCGTCTGTGTACTGAAATGTGTGTTGAAATCAGTTACCGTGCTCAGGCTGAGCAGCA
GCACAATCCTGCTGCCAATCCCACCATGATCCGAGCCAAGTGCTATCACAACCTGGATGCCTTTGTTCGA
CTCATTGCACTGCTCGTGAAACACTCAGGGGAGGCCACCAACACTGTCACAAAGATTAATCTGCTGAACA
AGGTCCTTGGTATAGTAGTGGGAGTTCTCCTTCAGGATCATGATGTTCGTCAGAGTGAATTTCAGCAACT
TCCCTACCATCGAATTTTTATCATGCTTCTCTTGGAACTCAATGCACCTGAGCATGTGTTGGAAACCATT
AATTTCCAGACACTTACAGCTTTCTGCAATACATTCCACATCTTGAGGCCTACCAAAGCTTATGGCTTTG
TATGTGCCTGGCTTGCACTGATTTCCCATCGGATATTTATTGCAAGAATGCTGGCACATACGCCACAGCA
GAAGGGGTGGCCTATGTATGCACAGCTACTGATTGATTTATTCAAATATTTAGCGCCTTTCCTTAGAAAT
GTGGAACTCACCAAACCTATGCAAATCCTCTACAAGGGCACTTTAAGAGTGCTGCTGGTTCTTTTGCATG
ATTTCCCAGAGTTCCTTTGTGATTACCATTATGGGTTCTGTGATGTGATCCCACCTAATTGTATCCAGTT
AAGAAATTTGATCCTGAGTGCCTTTCCAAGAAACATGAGGCTCCCCGACCCATTCACTCCTAATCTAAAG
GTGGACATGTTGAGTGAAATTAACATTGCTCCCCGGATTCTCACCAATTTCACTGGAGTAATGCCACCTC
AGTTCAAAAAGGATTTGGATTCCTATCTTAAAACTCGATCACCAGTCACTTTCCTGTCTGATCTGCGCAG
CAACCTACAGGTATCCAATGAACCTGGGAATCGCTACAACCTCCAGCTCATCAATGCACTGGTGCTCTAT
GTCGGGACTCAGGCCATTGCGCACATCCACAACAAGGGCAGCACACCTTCAATGAGCACCATCACTCACT
CAGCACACATGGATATCTTCCAGAATTTGGCTGTGGACTTGGACACTGAGGGTCGCTATCTCTTTTTGAA
TGCAATTGCAAATCAGCTCCGGTACCCAAATAGCCACACTCACTACTTCAGTTGCACCATGCTGTACCTT
TTTGCAGAGGCCAATACGGAAGCCATCCAAGAACAGATCACAAGAGTTCTCTTGGAACGGTTGATTGTAA
ATAGGCCACATCCTTGGGGTCTTCTTATTACCTTCATTGAGCTGATTAAAAACCCAGCGTTTAAGTTCTG
GAACCATGAATTTGTACACTGTGCCCCAGAAATCGAAAAGTTATTCCAGTCGGTCGCACAGTGCTGCATG
GGACAGAAGCAGGCCCAGCAAGTAATGGAAGGGACAGGTGCCAGTTAGCCGCGGGCCCGGGATCCACCGG
ATCTAGATAACTGATCATAATCAGCCATACCACATTTGTAGAGGTTTTACTTGCTTTAAAAAACCTCCCA
CACCTCCCCCTGAACCTGAAACATAAAATGAATGCAATTGTTGTTGTTAACTTGTTTATTGCAGCTTATA
ATGGTTACAAATAAAGCAATAGCATCACAAATTTCACAAATAAAGCATTTTTTTCACTGCATTCTAGTTG
TGGTTTGTCCAAACTCATCAATGTATCTTAACGCGTAAATTGTAAGCGTTAATATTTTGTTAAAATTCGC
GTTAAATTTTTGTTAAATCAGCTCATTTTTTAACCAATAGGCCGAAATCGGCAAAATCCCTTATAAATCA
AAAGAATAGACCGAGATAGGGT
[37 nt withheld, positions 8913-8949]
AAAGAACGTGGACTCCAACGTCAAAGG
[49 nt withheld, positions 8977-9025]
T
[91 nt withheld, positions 9027-9117]
G
[124 nt withheld, positions 9119-9242]
CAGGTGGCACTTTTCGGGGAAATGTGCGCGGAACCCCTATTTGTTTATTTTTCTAAATACATTCAAATAT
GTATCCGCTCATGAGACAATAACCCTGATAAATGCTTCAATAATATTGAAAAAGGAAGAGTCCTGAGGCG
GAAAGAACCAGCTGTGGAATGTGTGTCAGTTAGGGTGTGGAAAGTCCCCAGGCTCCCCAGCAGGCAGAAG
TATGCAAAGCATGCATCTCAATTAGTCAGCAACCAGGTGTGGAAAGTCCCCAGGCTCCCCAGCAGGCAGA
AGTATGCAAAGCATGCATCTCAATTAGTCAGCAACCATAGTCCCGCCCCTAACTCCGCCCATCCCGCCCC
TAACTCCGCCCAGTTCCGCCCATTCTCCGCCCCATGGCTGACTAATTTTTTTTATTTATGCAGAGGCCGA
GGCCGCCTCGGCCTCTGAGCTATTCCAGAAGTAGTGAGGAGGCTTTTTTGGAGGCCTAGGCTTTTGCAAA
GATCGATCAAGAGACAGGATGAGGATCGTTTCGCATGATTGAACAAGATGGATTGCACGCAGGTTCTCCG
GCCGCTTGGGTGGAGAGGCTATTCGGCTATGACTGGGCACAACAGACAATCGGCTGCTCTGATGCCGCCG
TGTTCCGGCTGTCAGCGCAGGGGCGCCCGGTTCTTTTTGTCAAGACCGACCTGTCCGGTGCCCTGAATGA
ACTGCAAGACGAGGCAGCGCGGCTATCGTGGCTGGCCACGACGGGCGTTCCTTGCGCAGCTGTGCTCGAC
GTTGTCACTGAAGCGGGAAGGGACTGGCTGCTATTGGGCGAAGTGCCGGGGCAGGATCTCCTGTCATCTC
ACCTTGCTCCTGCCGAGAAAGTATCCATCATGGCTGATGCAATGCGGCGGCTGCATACGCTTGATCCGGC
TACCTGCCCATTCGACCACCAAGCGAAACATCGCATCGAGCGAGCACGTACTCGGATGGAAGCCGGTCTT
GTCGATCAGGATGATCTGGACGAAGAGCATCAGGGGCTCGCGCCAGCCGAACTGTTCGCCAGGCTCAAGG
CGAGCATGCCCGACGGCGAGGATCTCGTCGTGACCCATGGCGATGCCTGCTTGCCGAATATCATGGTGGA
AAATGGCCGCTTTTCTGGATTCATCGACTGTGGCCGGCTGGGTGTGGCGGACCGCTATCAGGACATAGCG
TTGGCTACCCGTGATATTGCTGAAGAGCTTGGCGGCGAATGGGCTGACCGCTTCCTCGTGCTTTACGGTA
TCGCCGCTCCCGATTCGCAGCGCATCGCCTTCTATCGCCTTCTTGACGAGTTCTTCTGAGCGGGACTCTG
GGGTTCGAAATGACCGACCAAGCGACGCCCAACCTGCCATCACGAGATTTCGATTCCACCGCCGCCTTCT
ATGAAAGGTTGGGCTTCGGAATCGTTTTCCGGGACGCCGGCTGGATGATCCTCCAGCGCGGGGATCTCAT
GCTGGAGTTCTTCGCCCACCCTAGGGGGAGGCTAACTGAAACACGGAAGGAGACAATACCGGAAGGAACC
CGCGCTATGACGGCAATAAAAAGACAGAATAAAACGCACGGTGTTGGGTCGTTTGTTCATAAACGCGGGG
TTCGGTCCCAGGGCTGGCACTCTGTCGATACCCCACCGAGACCCCATTGGGGCCAATACGCCCGCGTTTC
TTCCTTTTCCCCACCCCACCCCCCAAGTTCGGGTGAAGGCCCAGGGCTCGCAGCCAACGTCGGGGCGGCA
GGCCCTGCCATAGCCTCAGGTTACTCATATATACTTTAGATTGATTTAAAACTTCATTTTTAATTTAAAA
GGATCTAGGTGAAGATCCTTTTTGATAATCTCATGACCAAAATCCCTTAACGTGAGTTTTCGTTCCACTG
AGCGTCAGACCCCGTAGAAAAGATCAAAGGATCTTCTTGAGATCCTTTTTTTCTGCGCGTAATCTGCTGC
TTGCAAACAAAAAAACCACCGCTACCAGCGGTGGTTTGTTTGCCGGATCAAGAGCTACCAACTCTTTTTC
CGAAGGTAACTGGCTTCAGCAGAGCGCAGATACCAAATACTGTCCTTCTAGTGTAGCCGTAGTTAGGCCA
CCACTTCAAGAACTCTGTAGCACCGCCTACATACCTCGCTCTGCTAATCCTGTTACCAGTGGCTGCTGCC
AGTGGCGATAAGTCGTGTCTTACCGGGTTGGACTCAAGACGATAGTTACCGGATAAGGCGCAGCGGTCGG
GCTGAACGGGGGGTTCGTGCACACAGCCCAGCTTGGAGCGAACGACCTACACCGAACTGAGATACCTACA
GCGTGAGCTATGAGAAAGCGCCACGCTTCCCGAAGGGAGAAAGGCGGACAGGTATCCGGTAAGCGGCAGG
GTCGGAACAGGAGAGCGCACGAGGGAGCTTCCAGGGGGAAACGCCTGGTATCTTTATAGTCCTGTCGGGT
TTCGCCACCTCTGACTTGAGCGTCGATTTTTGTGATGCTCGTCAGGGGGGCGGAGCCTATGGAAAAACGC
CAGCAACGCGGCCTTTTTACGGTTCCTGGCCTTTTGCTGGCCTTTTGCTCACATGTTCTTTCCTGCGTTA
TCCCCTGATTCTGTGGATAACCGTATTACCGCCATGCAT
Features (pLannotate 1.2.2; 17 found; start..end, strand, type, name):
     61..364     +  enhancer       CMV enhancer: human cytomegalovirus immediate early enhancer
    365..568     +  promoter       CMV promoter: human cytomegalovirus (CMV) immediate early promoter
    564..597     +  LTR            5' LTR (truncated) (fragment): truncated 5' long terminal repeat (LTR) from HIV-1
    613..631     +  promoter       T7 promoter: promoter for bacteriophage T7 RNA polymerase
    665..1381    +  CDS            EGFP: EGFP is a basic (constitutively fluorescent) green fluorescent protein published in 1996, derived from Aequorea victoria. It is reported to be a rapidly-maturing weak dimer with moderate acid sensitivity.
   1382..1402    +  misc_feature   MCS (fragment): multiple cloning site
   1403..8515    +  CDS            CNOT1: CNOT1_HUMAN - Also known as CDC39, KIAA1007, NOT1. Experimental evidence at protein level: Swiss-Prot protein existence level 1. Scaffolding component of the CCR4-NOT complex which is one of the major cellular mRNA deadenylases and is linked to various cellular processes including bulk mRNA degradation, miRNA-mediated repression, translational repression during translational initiation and general transcription regulation. Additional complex functions may be a consequence of its influence on mRNA expression. Its scaffolding function implies its interaction with the catalytic complex module and
   8519..8540    +  misc_feature   MCS (fragment): multiple cloning site
   8552..8636    +  CDS            large T antigen (fragment): large T antigen from SV40 (simian virus 40)
   8659..8780    +  polyA_signal   SV40 poly(A) signal: SV40 polyadenylation signal
   8814..9242    -  rep_origin     f1 ori (sequence partly withheld): f1 bacteriophage origin of replication; arrow indicates direction of (+) strand synthesis
   9269..9373    +  promoter       AmpR promoter: bla
   9375..9732    +  promoter       SV40 promoter: SV40 enhancer and early promoter
   9767..10561   +  CDS            NeoR/KanR: aminoglycoside phosphotransferase from Tn5; aph(3')-II (or nptII); confers resistance to neomycin, kanamycin, and G418 (Geneticin®)
  10582..10734   +  CDS            ble (fragment): BLE_KLEPN - Experimental evidence at protein level: Swiss-Prot protein existence level 1. Binding protein with a strong affinity to the bleomycin family of antibiotics. Binds to CL990; an antimitotic-antibiotic compound. From Klebsiella pneumoniae.
  10793..10840   +  polyA_signal   HSV TK poly(A) signal: herpes simplex virus thymidine kinase polyadenylation signal (Cole and Stacy, 1985)
  11169..11757   +  rep_origin     ori: high-copy-number ColE1/pMB1/pBR322/pUC origin of replication
