[The description below was written by a language model from this plasmid's Addgene catalogue record and pLannotate feature annotations shown in this document.]
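Description:
pT7-EGFP-C1-HsNot1iso2-3xmut_U is an 11.9 kb mammalian expression plasmid encoding human CNOT1 (NOT1), the scaffolding subunit of the CCR4-NOT deadenylase complex, as an N-terminal EGFP fusion. The catalogue lists the backbone as unknown, but the name and feature layout are consistent with an EGFP-C1-type vector to which a T7 promoter has been added. Transcription in mammalian cells is driven by the CMV immediate-early enhancer and promoter. A bacteriophage T7 promoter lies between the CMV promoter and the EGFP start, which in principle also permits T7 polymerase-driven transcription. The EGFP coding sequence is followed by a short remnant of the multiple cloning site and then the roughly 7.1 kb CNOT1 isoform 2 open reading frame, ending upstream of an SV40 polyadenylation signal. Short annotated fragments of an HIV-1 LTR, SV40 large T antigen and a ble gene are most likely incidental matches to backbone sequence rather than functional elements.

According to the record, the insert carries four silent changes and two non-silent substitutions, G917E and R2353Q, relative to the reference isoform 2 sequence. The "3xmut" label in the name implies a set of three engineered mutations, but the record does not spell out which residues these are or what interaction they affect.

The plasmid replicates at high copy in E. coli from a ColE1/pUC-type origin and also carries an f1 origin. A single NeoR/KanR cassette, placed behind tandem bacterial (bla) and SV40 early promoters and terminated by the HSV TK poly(A) signal, gives kanamycin resistance in bacteria and G418 selection in mammalian cells. The construct comes from structural and functional work on the NOT module of the human CCR4-NOT complex. It suits expression of GFP-tagged mutant CNOT1 in human cells for localization, interaction or functional assays.
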