Addgene plasmid #147731: pT7-EGFP-C1-HsNot1iso2-3xmut_U
Purpose: Mammalian Expression of HsNot1iso2-3xmut
Depositing lab: Elisa Izaurralde. Depositing organization: Max Planck Institute for Developmental Biology. Publication: Structure and assembly of the NOT module of the human CCR4-NOT complex. Boland A, Chen Y, Raisch T, Jonas S, Kuzuoglu-Ozturk D, Wohlbold L, Weichenrieder O, Izaurralde E. Nat Struct Mol Biol. 2013 Nov;20(11):1289-97. doi: 10.1038/nsmb.2681. Epub 2013 Oct 13. PubMed 24121232.
Backbone
  Vector backbone: Unknown
  Vector type: Mammalian Expression
Growth in bacteria
  Bacterial resistance: Kanamycin, 50 μg/mL
  Growth temperature: 37°C
  Growth strain: DH5alpha
  Copy number: High Copy
Gene/Insert
  Gene/Insert name: HsNot1iso2-3xmut
  Species: H. sapiens (human)
  Mutation: 4 silent and two non silent G917E and R2353Q mutations compared to the sequence of isoform 2 given by NCBI: EF553522.1
  Entrez Gene: CNOT1 (a.k.a. AD-005, CDC39, HPE12, NOT1, NOT1H, VIBOS)
  Cloning method: Unknown
Terms and licenses: Academic/Nonprofit Terms; Industry Terms: Not Available to Industry
Depositor comments: Plasmids from this collection were made available to the research community and donated after the lab closed. Please note that the sequence provided by the depositing laboratory may be theoretical/predicted or based on Sanger sequencing results. There may be discrepancies between sequencing results obtained by Addgene and the depositor sequence. If an Addgene verified sequence is not available, please contact before placing your order to request that our lab fully sequence the plasmid.
How to cite: pT7-EGFP-C1-HsNot1iso2-3xmut_U was a gift from Elisa Izaurralde (Addgene plasmid # 147731 ; http://n2t.net/addgene:147731 ; RRID:Addgene_147731)
